Addgene plasmid #206264: pMMDS DEST
Purpose: (Empty Backbone) DEST vector for MultiSite Gateway assembly and production of recombinant baculovirus using MultiMate assembly. After LR propagate in Pir+. Works as a CRE-donor in the MultiBac system.
Depositing lab: Imre Berger. Depositing organization: University of Bristol. Publication: Highly efficient CRISPR-mediated large DNA docking and multiplexed prime editing using a single baculovirus. Aulicino F, Pelosse M, Toelzer C, Capin J, Ilegems E, Meysami P, Rollarson R, Berggren PO, Dillingham MS, Schaffitzel C, Saleem MA, Welsh GI, Berger I. Nucleic Acids Res. 2022 Jul 22;50(13):7783-7799. doi: 10.1093/nar/gkac587. PubMed 35801912.
Backbone
  Vector backbone: pIDS
  Backbone manufacturer: Geneva Biotech
  Vector type: CRE-donor, MultiMate/Gateway DEST vector (MultiBac)
Growth in bacteria
  Bacterial resistance: Spectinomycin, 50 μg/mL
  Growth temperature: 37°C
  Growth strain: ccdB Survival
  Copy number: High Copy
Gene/Insert
  Gene/Insert name: None
Resource information
  A portion of this plasmid was derived from a plasmid made by: attR1-Ccdb-Chlo-attR2 cassettes for generating DEST vectors were PCR amplified from pInducer-20 (Addgene plasmid #44012, Meerbrey K.L. et al
Terms and licenses: Academic/Nonprofit Terms; Industry Terms: Not Available to Industry
Depositor comments: After LR recombiNation, grow only in Pir+ E.Coli
How to cite: pMMDS DEST was a gift from Imre Berger (Addgene plasmid # 206264 ; http://n2t.net/addgene:206264 ; RRID:Addgene_206264)
