[The description below was written by a language model from this plasmid's Addgene catalogue record and pLannotate feature annotations shown in this document.]
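Description:
pMMDS DEST is an empty destination vector built on the pIDS donor backbone of the MultiBac system. It accepts MultiSite Gateway (MultiMate) assemblies and then delivers them into a recombinant baculovirus genome. The 3,971-nt sequence carries a spectinomycin/streptomycin resistance gene (SmR, aadA) as its bacterial marker, a loxP site, and the R6K γ origin, which replicates only when the pi initiator protein is supplied by a Pir+ host.

The Gateway cassette lies between attR1 and attR2 and spans the start of the circular map. It contains the ccdB toxin gene with a ccdA fragment and, notably, an annotated high-copy ColE1/pUC-type origin. This arrangement fits the record's handling notes. The unrecombined vector is kept in a ccdB-tolerant strain at high copy. After the LR reaction replaces the attR-flanked segment, both ccdB and that origin would be lost, so only R6K γ remains and the product must be grown in Pir+ E. coli. The catalogue states that the cassette was amplified from pInducer-20 as an attR1-ccdB-chloramphenicol-attR2 unit, but the feature table annotates no chloramphenicol resistance gene.

A baculoviral p10 promoter and an HSV TK polyadenylation signal, inherited from the donor backbone, sit upstream of attR1. The short tnpA, integrase, gentamicin-resistance and PDK intron fragments appear to be backbone or cassette remnants rather than functional parts.

After LR assembly, the loxP site lets the plasmid act as a Cre donor. Cre recombinase fuses it with an acceptor plasmid or a loxP-bearing MultiBac bacmid, so multi-component cargoes can be loaded into a single baculovirus. The associated publication applied this approach to CRISPR-mediated large DNA docking and multiplexed prime editing.
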