Features (pLannotate 1.2.2; 14 found; start..end, strand, type, name):
      1..589     +  rep_origin     ori: high-copy-number ColE1/pMB1/pBR322/pUC origin of replication
    631..713     +  intron         PDK intron (fragment): pdk; modified pyruvate orthophosphate dikinase intron from Flaveria trinervia 3.0
    804..962     +  CDS            ccdA (fragment): CCDA_ECO57 - Also known as H, letA. Experimental evidence at protein level: Swiss-Prot protein existence level 1. Antitoxin component of a type II toxin-antitoxin (TA) system which inhibits the post-segregational killing (PSK) of plasmid-free cells, also referred to as a plasmid addiction system. Binds to and blocks the activity of CcdB; will also remove bound CcdB protein from the CcdB-GyrA complex by forming a CcdA-CcdB complex, a process termed rejuvenation. Functions as a transcriptional corepressor for the ccdAB operon, repression also requires CcdB (By similarity). From Escherichia coli
    967..1269    +  CDS            ccdB: CCDB_ECOLI - Also known as G, letB, letD. Experimental evidence at protein level: Swiss-Prot protein existence level 1. Toxic component of a type II toxin-antitoxin (TA) system, functioning in plasmid maintainence. Responsible for the post- segregational killing (PSK) of plasmid-free cells, also referred to as a plasmid addiction system. Half-life of over 2 hours. Cell killing by CcdB is accompanied by filamentation, defects in chromosome and plasmid segregation, defects in cell division, formation of anucleate cells, decreased DNA synthesis and plasmid loss. Interferes with the activity of DN
   1313..1437    -  protein_bind   attR2: mutant version of attR; recombination site for the Gateway® LR reaction LR Clonase™
   1536..1569    -  protein_bind   loxP: Cre-mediated recombination occurs in the 8-bp core sequence (GCATACAT). Cre recombinase
   1571..1927    +  rep_origin     R6K γ ori: γ replication origin from E. coli plasmid R6K; requires the R6K initiator protein pi for replication
   1936..2049    +  CDS            tnpA (fragment): TN5P_ECOLX - Also known as tnp. Experimental evidence at protein level: Swiss-Prot protein existence level 1. Mediates transposition of transposon Tn5 by a 'cut and paste' mechanism. First, the monomeric transposase binds the 19 bp inverted DNA repeats flanking the transposon. Then, dimerization of the DNA- bound transposase creates a synaptic DNA complex. After nicking of the first DNA strand, excision of the transposon proceeds through a series of intermediates. The transposase then mediates the insertion of the transposon at a new site by strand transfer. The activity of the wild- type tran
   2163..2243    -  CDS            int (fragment): INT2_ECOLX - Protein inferred from homology: Swiss-Prot protein existence level 3. Putative integrase believed to be involved in the insertion of antibiotic resistance genes into plasmids and transposons. From Escherichia coli.
   2329..2385    +  CDS            GmR (fragment): gentamycin acetyltransferase; aacC1; confers resistance to gentamycin
   2392..3183    +  CDS            SmR: aminoglycoside adenylyltransferase (Murphy, 1985); aadA; confers resistance to spectinomycin and streptomycin
   3274..3383    +  promoter       p10 promoter: baculovirus promoter for expression in insect cells
   3519..3567    +  polyA_signal   HSV TK poly(A) signal: herpes simplex virus thymidine kinase polyadenylation signal (Cole and Stacy, 1985)
   3791..3915    +  protein_bind   attR1: mutant version of attR; recombination site for the Gateway® LR reaction LR Clonase™
>Addgene plasmid #206264 | pMMDS DEST | addgene full sequence | sequence record 406384 | Addgene NGS Result
TTGAGATCCTTTTTTTCTGCGCGTAATCTGCTGCTTGCAAACAAAAAAACCACCGCTACCAGCGGTGGTT
TGTTTGCCGGATCAAGAGCTACCAACTCTTTTTCCGAAGGTAACTGGCTTCAGCAGAGCGCAGATACCAA
ATACTGTTCTTCTAGTGTAGCCGTAGTTAGGCCACCACTTCAAGAACTCTGTAGCACCGCCTACATACCT
CGCTCTGCTAATCCTGTTACCAGTGGCTGCTGCCAGTGGCGATAAGTCGTGTCTTACCGGGTTGGACTCA
AGACGATAGTTATCGGATAAGGCGCAGCGGTCGGGCTGAACGGGGGGTTCGTGCACACAGCCCAGCTTGG
AGCGAACGACCTACACCGAACTGAGATACCTACAGCGTGAGCTATGAGAAAGCGCCACGCTTCCCGAAGG
GAGAAAGGCGGACAGGTATCCGGTAAGCGGCAGGGTCGGAACAGGAGAGCGCACGAGGGAGCTTCCAGGG
GGAAACGCCTGGTATCTTTATAGTCCTGTCGGGTTTCGCCACCTCTGACTTGAGCGTCGATTTTTGTGAT
GCTCGTCAGGGGGGCGGAGCCTATGGAAAAACGCCAGCAACGCGGCCTTTTTACGGTTCCTGGCCAGATC
TGGATCCGGCTTACTAAAAGCCAGATAACAGTATGCGTATTTGCGCGCTGATTTTTGCGGTATAAGAATA
TATACTGATATGTATACCCGAAGTATGTCAAAAAGAGGTATGCTATGAAGCAGCGTATTACAGTGACAGT
TGACAGCGACAGCTATCAGTTGCTCAAGGCATATATGATGTCAATATCTCCGGTCTGGTAAGCACAACCA
TGCAGAATGAAGCCCGTCGTCTGCGTGCCGAACGCTGGAAAGCGGAAAATCAGGAAGGGATGGCTGAGGT
CGCCCGGTTTATTGAAATGAACGGCTCTTTTGCTGACGAGAACAGGGGCTGGTGAAATGCAGTTTAAGGT
TTACACCTATAAAAGAGAGAGCCGTTATCGTCTGTTTGTGGATGTACAGAGTGATATTATTGACACGCCC
GGGCGACGGATGGTGATCCCCCTGGCCAGTGCACGTCTGCTGTCAGATAAAGTCTCCCGTGAACTTTACC
CGGTGGTGCATATCGGGGATGAAAGCTGGCGCATGATGACCACCGATATGGCCAGTGTGCCGGTCTCCGT
TATCGGGGAAGAAGTGGCTGATCTCAGCCACCGCGAAAATGACATCAAAAACGCCATTAACCTGATGTTC
TGGGGAATATAAATGTCAGGCTCCCTTATACACAGCCAGTCTGCAGGTCGACCATAGTGACTGGATATGT
TGTGTTTTACAGTATTATGTAGTCTGTTTTTTATGCAAAATCTAATTTAATATATTGATATTTATATCAT
TTTACGTTTCTCGTTCAGCTTTCTTGTACAAAGTGGTTGATAAGCTTAAACGTCGAGGGATCTTCATAAG
AGAAGAGGGACAGCTATGACTGGGAGTAGTCAGGAGAGGAGGAAAAAAACCCATGTGCCTGGCAGATAAC
TTCGTATAATGTATGCTATACGAAGTTATGGTACGTACTAAGCTCTCATGTTTCACGTACTAAGCTCTCA
TGTTTAACGTACTAAGCTCTCATGTTTAACGAACTAAACCCTCATGGCTAACGTACTAAGCTCTCATGGC
TAACGTACTAAGCTCTCATGTTTCACGTACTAAGCTCTCATGTTTGAACAATAAAATTAATATAAATCAG
CAACTTAAATAGCCTCTAAGGTTTTAAGTTTTATAAGAAAAAAAAGAATATATAAGGCTTTTAAAGCTTT
TAAGGTTTAACGGTTGTGGACAACAAGCCAGGGATGTAACGCACTGAGAAGCCCTTAGAGCCTCTCAAAG
CAATTTTGAGTGACACAGGAACACTTAACGGCTGACATGGGAATTAGCTTCACGCTGCCGCAAGCACTCA
GGGCGCAAGGGCTGCTAAAGGAAGCGGAACACGTAGAAAGCCAGTCCGCAGAAACGGTGCTGACCCCGGA
TGAATGTCAGCTGGGAGGCAGAATAAATGATCATATCGTCAATTATTACCTCCACGGGGAGAGCCTGAGC
AAACTGGCCTCAGGCATTTGAGAAGCACACGGTCACACTGCTTCCGGTAGTCAATAAACCGGTAAGTAGC
GTATGCGCTCACGCAACTGGTCCAGAACCTTGACCGAACGCAGCGGTGGTAACGGCGCAGTGGCGGTTTT
CATGGCTTGTTATGACTGTTTTTTTGGGGTACAGTCTATGCCTCGGGCATCCAAGCAGCAAGCGCGTTAC
GCCGTGGGTCGATGTTTGATGTTATGGAGCAGCAACGATGTTACGCAGCAGGGCAGTCGCCCTAAAACAA
AGTTAAACATCATGAGGGAAGCGGTGATCGCCGAAGTATCGACTCAACTATCAGAGGTAGTTGGCGTCAT
CGAGCGCCATCTCGAACCGACGTTGCTGGCCGTACATTTGTACGGCTCCGCAGTGGATGGCGGCCTGAAG
CCACACAGTGATATTGATTTGCTGGTTACGGTGACCGTAAGGCTTGATGAAACAACGCGGCGAGCTTTGA
TCAACGACCTTTTGGAAACTTCGGCTTCCCCTGGAGAGAGCGAGATTCTCCGCGCTGTAGAAGTCACCAT
TGTTGTGCACGACGACATCATTCCGTGGCGTTATCCAGCTAAGCGCGAACTGCAATTTGGAGAATGGCAG
CGCAATGACATTCTTGCAGGTATCTTCGAGCCAGCCACGATCGACATTGATCTGGCTATCTTGCTGACAA
AAGCAAGAGAACATAGCGTTGCCTTGGTAGGTCCAGCGGCGGAGGAACTCTTTGATCCGGTTCCTGAACA
GGATCTATTTGAGGCGCTAAATGAAACCTTAACGCTATGGAACTCGCCGCCCGACTGGGCTGGCGATGAG
CGAAATGTAGTGCTTACGTTGTCCCGCATTTGGTACAGCGCAGTAACCGGCAAAATCGCGCCGAAGGATG
TCGCTGCCGACTGGGCAATGGAGCGCCTGCCGGCCCAGTATCAGCCCGTCATACTTGAAGCTAGACAGGC
TTATCTTGGACAAGAAGAAGATCGCTTGGCCTCGCGCGCAGATCAGTTGGAAGAATTTGTCCACTACGTG
AAAGGCGAGATCACCAAGGTAGTCGGCAAATAATGTCTAACAATTCGTTCAAGCCGACGGATCTATGTCG
GGTGCGGAGAAAGAGGTAATGAAATGGCACCTAGGTATCGATACTAGTATACGGACCTTTAATTCAACCC
AACACAATATATTATAGTTAAATAAGAATTATTATCAAATCATTTGTATATTAATTAAAATACTATACTG
TAAATTACATTTTATTTACAATCACTCGACGAAGACTTGATCACCCGGGATCTCGAGCCATGGTGCTAGC
AGCTGATGCATAGCATGCGGTACCGGGAGATGGGGGAGGCTAACTGAAACACGGAAGGAGACAATACCGG
AAGGAACCCGCGCTATGACGGCAATAAAAAGACAGAATAAAACGCACGGGTGTTGGGTCGTTTGTTCATA
AACGCGGGGTTCGGTCCCAGGGCTGGCACTCTGTCGATACCCCACCGAGACCCCATTGGGACCAATACGC
CCGCGTTTCTTCCTTTTCCCCACCCCAACCCCCAAGTTCGGGTGAAGGCCCAGGGCTCGCAGCCAACGTC
GGGGCGGCAAGCCCTGCCATAGCCACTACGGGTACGTTTCTGTAACTATAACGGTCCTAAGGTAGCGAGT
TTAAACATCAACAAGTTTGTACAAAAAAGCTGAACGAGAAACGTAAAATGATATAAATATCAATATATTA
AATTAGATTTTGCATAAAAAACAGACTACATAATACTGTAAAACACAACATATCCAGTCACTATGGCGGC
CGCATTAGGCCACTGAGCGTCAGACCCCGTAGAAAAGATCAAAGGATCTTC
